>Addgene plasmid #237996 | pHIV-SapI-LacZ | addgene full sequence | sequence record 478943 | Addgene NGS Result
GTCGACGGATCGGGAGATCTCCCGATCCCCTATGGTGCACTCTCAGTACAATCTGCTCTGATGCCGCATA
GTTAAGCCAGTATCTGCTCCCTGCTTGTGTGTTGGAGGTCGCTGAGTAGTGCGCGAGCAAAATTTAAGCT
ACAACAAGGCAAGGCTTGACCGACAATTGCATGAAGAATCTGCTTAGGGTTAGGCGTTTTGCGCTGCTTC
GCGATGTACGGGCCAGATATACGCGTTGACATTGATTATTGACTAGTTATTAATAGTAATCAATTACGGG
GTCATTAGTTCATAGCCCATATATGGAGTTCCGCGTTACATAACTTACGGTAAATGGCCCGCCTGGCTGA
CCGCCCAACGACCCCCGCCCATTGACGTCAATAATGACGTATGTTCCCATAGTAACGCCAATAGGGACTT
TCCATTGACGTCAATGGGTGGAGTATTTACGGTAAACTGCCCACTTGGCAGTACATCAAGTGTATCATAT
GCCAAGTACGCCCCCTATTGACGTCAATGACGGTAAATGGCCCGCCTGGCATTATGCCCAGTACATGACC
TTATGGGACTTTCCTACTTGGCAGTACATCTACGTATTAGTCATCGCTATTACCATGGTGATGCGGTTTT
GGCAGTACATCAATGGGCGTGGATAGCGGTTTGACTCACGGGGATTTCCAAGTCTCCACCCCATTGACGT
CAATGGGAGTTTGTTTTGGCACCAAAATCAACGGGACTTTCCAAAATGTCGTAACAACTCCGCCCCATTG
ACGCAAATGGGCGGTAGGCGTGTACGGTGGGAGGTCTATATAAGCAGCGCGTTTTGCCTGTACTGGGTCT
CTCTGGTTAGACCAGATCTGAGCCTGGGAGCTCTCTGGCTAACTAGGGAACCCACTGCTTAAGCCTCAAT
AAAGCTTGCCTTGAGTGCTTCAAGTAGTGTGTGCCCGTCTGTTGTGTGACTCTGGTAACTAGAGATCCCT
CAGACCCTTTTAGTCAGTGTGGAAAATCTCTAGCAGTGGCGCCCGAACAGGGACTTGAAAGCGAAAGGGA
AACCAGAGGAGCTCTCTCGACGCAGGACTCGGCTTGCTGAAGCGCGCACGGCAAGAGGCGAGGGGCGGCG
ACTGGTGAGTACGCCAAAAATTTTGACTAGCGGAGGCTAGAAGGAGAGAGATGGGTGCGAGAGCGTCAGT
ATTAAGCGGGGGAGAATTAGATCGCGATGGGAAAAAATTCGGTTAAGGCCAGGGGGAAAGAAAAAATATA
AATTAAAACATATAGTATGGGCAAGCAGGGAGCTAGAACGATTCGCAGTTAATCCTGGCCTGTTAGAAAC
ATCAGAAGGCTGTAGACAAATACTGGGACAGCTACAACCATCCCTTCAGACAGGATCAGAAGAACTTAGA
TCATTATATAATACAGTAGCAACCCTCTATTGTGTGCATCAAAGGATAGAGATAAAAGACACCAAGGAAG
CTTTAGACAAGATAGAGGAAGAACAAAACAAAAGTAAGACCACCGCACAGCAAGCGGCCGGCCGCTGATC
TTCAGACCTGGAGGAGGAGATATGAGGGACAATTGGAGAAGTGAATTATATAAATATAAAGTAGTAAAAA
TTGAACCATTAGGAGTAGCACCCACCAAGGCAAAGAGAAGAGTGGTGCAGAGAGAAAAAAGAGCAGTGGG
AATAGGAGCTTTGTTCCTTGGGTTCTTGGGAGCAGCAGGAAGCACTATGGGCGCAGCGTCAATGACGCTG
ACGGTACAGGCCAGACAATTATTGTCTGGTATAGTGCAGCAGCAGAACAATTTGCTGAGGGCTATTGAGG
CGCAACAGCATCTGTTGCAACTCACAGTCTGGGGCATCAAGCAGCTCCAGGCAAGAATCCTGGCTGTGGA
AAGATACCTAAAGGATCAACAGCTCCTGGGGATTTGGGGTTGCTCTGGAAAACTCATTTGCACCACTGCT
GTGCCTTGGAATGCTAGTTGGAGTAATAAATCTCTGGAACAGATTTGGAATCACACGACCTGGATGGAGT
GGGACAGAGAAATTAACAATTACACAAGCTTAATACACTCCTTAATTGAAGAATCGCAAAACCAGCAAGA
AAAGAATGAACAAGAATTATTGGAATTAGATAAATGGGCAAGTTTGTGGAATTGGTTTAACATAACAAAT
TGGCTGTGGTATATAAAATTATTCATAATGATAGTAGGAGGCTTGGTAGGTTTAAGAATAGTTTTTGCTG
TACTTTCTATAGTGAATAGAGTTAGGCAGGGATATTCACCATTATCGTTTCAGACCCACCTCCCAACCCC
GAGGGGACCCGACAGGCCCGAAGGAATAGAAGAAGAAGGTGGAGAGAGAGACAGAGACAGATCCATTCGA
TTAGTGAACGGATCGGCACTGCGTGCGCCAATTCTGCAGACAAATGGCAGTATTCATCCACAATTTTAAA
AGAAAAGGGGGGATTGGGGGGTACAGTGCAGGGGAAAGAATAGTAGACATAATAGCAACAGACATACAAA
CTAAAGAATTACAAAAACAAATTACAAAAATTCAAAATTTTCGGGTTTATTACAGGGACAGCAGAGATCC
AGTTTGGTTAGTACCGGGCCCGCTCTAGCGTGAGGCTCCGGTGCCCGTCAGTGGGCAGAGCGCACATCGC
CCACAGTCCCCGAGAAGTTGGGGGGAGGGGTCGGCAATTGAACCGGTGCCTAGAGAAGGTGGCGCGGGGT
AAACTGGGAAAGTGATGTCGTGTACTGGCTCCGCCTTTTTCCCGAGGGTGGGGGAGAACCGTATATAAGT
GCAGTAGTCGCCGTGAACGTTCTTTTTCGCAACGGGTTTGCCGCCAGAACACAGGTAAGTGCCGTGTGTG
GTTCCCGCGGGCCTGGCCTCTTTACGGGTTATGGCCCTTGCGTGCCTTGAATTACTTCCACCTGGCTGCA
GTACGTGATTCTTGATCCCGAGCTTCGGGTTGGAAGTGGGTGGGAGAGTTCGAGGCCTTGCGCTTAAGGA
GCCCCTTCGCCTCGTGCTTGAGTTGAGGCCTGGCCTGGGCGCTGGGGCCGCCGCGTGCGAATCTGGTGGC
ACCTTCGCGCCTGTCTCGCTGCTTTCGATAAGTCTCTAGCCATTTAAAATTTTTGATGACCTGCTGCGAC
GCTTTTTTTCTGGCAAGATAGTCTTGTAAATGCGGGCCAAGATCTGCACACTGGTATTTCGGTTTTTGGG
GCCGCGGGCGGCGACGGGGCCCGTGCGTCCCAGCGCACATGTTCGGCGAGGCGGGGCCTGCGAGCGCGGC
CACCGAGAATCGGACGGGGGTAGTCTCAAGCTGGCCGGCCTGCTCTGGTGCCTGGCCTCGCGCCGCCGTG
TATCGCCCCGCCCTGGGCGGCAAGGCTGGCCCGGTCGGCACCAGTTGCGTGAGCGGAAAGATGGCCGCTT
CCCGGCCCTGCTGCAGGGAGCTCAAAATGGAGGACGCGGCGCTCGGGAGAGCGGGCGGGTGAGTCACCCA
CACAAAGGAAAAGGGCCTTTCCGTCCTCAGCCGTCGCTTCATGTGACTCCACGGAGTACCGGGCGCCGTC
CAGGCACCTCGATTAGTTCTCGAGCTTTTGGAGTACGTCGTCTTTAGGTTGGGGGGAGGGGTTTTATGCG
ATGGAGTTTCCCCACACTGAGTGGGTGGAGACTGAAGTTAGGCCAGCTTGGCACTTGATGTAATTCTCCT
TGGAATTTGCCCTTTTTGAGTTTGGATCTTGGTTCATTCTCAAGCCTCAGACAGTGGTTCAAAGTTTTTT
TCTTCCATTTCAGGTGTCGTGAGCGGCCGCTGAGTTAACTATTCTAGGCAAGAAGAGCCACCAATTAATG
TGAGTTAGCTCACTCATTAGGCACCCCAGGCTTTACACTTTATGCTTCCGGCTCGTATGTTGTGTGGAAT
TGTGAGCGGATAACAATTTCACACAGGAAACAGCTATGACCATGATTACGCCAAGCTTGCATGCCTGCAG
GTCGACCCTAGAGGATCCCCGGGTACCGAGCTCAAATTCACTGGCCGTCGTTTTACAACGTCGTGACTGG
GAAAACCCTGGCGTTACCCAACTTAATCGCCTTGCAGCACATCCCCCTTTCGCCAGCTGGCGTAATAGCG
AAGAGGCCCGCACCGATCGCCCTTCCCAACAGTTGCGCAGCCTGAATGGCGAATGGCGCCTGATGCGGTA
TTTTCTCCTTACGCATCTATGCGGTATTTCACACCGCATATGGTGCACTCTCAGTACAATCTGCTCTGAT
GCCGCATAGTTAACGCTCTTCTATCAATTCTGTACAAGTGAAATCAACCTCTGGATTACAAAATTTGTGA
AAGATTGACTGATATTCTTAACTATGTTGCTCCTTTTACGCTGTGTGGATATGCTGCTTTAATGCCTCTG
TATCATGCTATTGCTTCCCGTACGGCTTTCGTTTTCTCCTCCTTGTATAAATCCTGGTTGCTGTCTCTTT
ATGAGGAGTTGTGGCCCGTTGTCCGTCAACGTGGCGTGGTGTGCTCTGTGTTTGCTGACGCAACCCCCAC
TGGCTGGGGCATTGCCACCACCTGTCAACTCCTTTCTGGGACTTTCGCTTTCCCCCTCCCGATCGCCACG
GCAGAACTCATCGCCGCCTGCCTTGCCCGCTGCTGGACAGGGGCTAGGTTGCTGGGCACTGATAATTCCG
TGGTGTTGTCGGGGAAGCTGACGTCCTTTCCATGGCTGCTCGCCTGTGTTGCCAACTGGATCCTGCGCGG
GACGTCCTTCTGCTACGTCCCTTCGGCTCTCAATCCAGCGGACCTCCCTTCCCGAGGCCTTCTGCCGGTT
CTGCGGCCTCTCCCGCGTCTTCGCTTTCGGCCTCCGACGAGTCGGATCTCCCTTTGGGCCGCCTCCCCGC
AAGTAAAGCGGCCGCATCGATACCGTCGACCTCGATCGAGACCTAGAAAAACATGGAGCAATCACAAGTA
GCAATACAGCAGCTACCAATGCTGATTGTGCCTGGCTAGAAGCACAAGAGGAGGAGGAGGTGGGTTTTCC
AGTCACACCTCAGGTACCTTTAAGACCAATGACTTACAAGGCAGCTGTAGATCTTAGCCACTTTTTAAAA
GAAAAGGGGGGACTGGAAGGGCTAATTCACTCCCAACGAAGACAAGATATCCTTGATCTGTGGATCTACC
ACACACAAGGCTACTTCCCTGATTGGCAGAACTACACACCAGGGCCAGGGATCAGATATCCACTGACCTT
TGGATGGTGCTACAAGCTAGTACCAGTTGAGCAAGAGAAGGTAGAAGAAGCCAATGAAGGAGAGAACACC
CGCTTGTTACACCCTGTGAGCCTGCATGGGATGGATGACCCGGAGAGAGAAGTATTAGAGTGGAGGTTTG
ACAGCCGCCTAGCATTTCATCACATGGCCCGAGAGCTGCATCCGGACTGTACTGGGTCTCTCTGGTTAGA
CCAGATCTGAGCCTGGGAGCTCTCTGGCTAACTAGGGAACCCACTGCTTAAGCCTCAATAAAGCTTGCCT
TGAGTGCTTCAAGTAGTGTGTGCCCGTCTGTTGTGTGACTCTGGTAACTAGAGATCCCTCAGACCCTTTT
AGTCAGTGTGGAAAATCTCTAGCAGCATGTGAGCAAAAGGCCAGCAAAAGGCCAGGAACCGTAAAAAGGC
CGCGTTGCTGGCGTTTTTCCATAGGCTCCGCCCCCCTGACGAGCATCACAAAAATCGACGCTCAAGTCAG
AGGTGGCGAAACCCGACAGGACTATAAAGATACCAGGCGTTTCCCCCTGGAAGCTCCCTCGTGCGCTCTC
CTGTTCCGACCCTGCCGCTTACCGGATACCTGTCCGCCTTTCTCCCTTCGGGAAGCGTGGCGCTTTCTCA
TAGCTCACGCTGTAGGTATCTCAGTTCGGTGTAGGTCGTTCGCTCCAAGCTGGGCTGTGTGCACGAACCC
CCCGTTCAGCCCGACCGCTGCGCCTTATCCGGTAACTATCGTCTTGAGTCCAACCCGGTAAGACACGACT
TATCGCCACTGGCAGCAGCCACTGGTAACAGGATTAGCAGAGCGAGGTATGTAGGCGGTGCTACAGAGTT
CTTGAAGTGGTGGCCTAACTACGGCTACACTAGAAGAACAGTATTTGGTATCTGCGCTCTGCTGAAGCCA
GTTACCTTCGGAAAAAGAGTTGGTAGCTCTTGATCCGGCAAACAAACCACCGCTGGTAGCGGTGGTTTTT
TTGTTTGCAAGCAGCAGATTACGCGCAGAAAAAAAGGATCTCAAGAAGATCCTTTGATCTTTTCTACGTG
GTCTGACGCTCAGTGGAACGAAAACTCACGTTAAGGGATTTTGGTCATGAGATTATCAAAAAGGATCTTC
ACCTAGATCCTTTTAAATTAAAAATGAAGTTTTAAATCAATCTAAAGTATATATGAGTAAACTTGGTCTG
ACAGTTACCAATGCTTAATCAGTGAGGCACCTATCTCAGCGATCTGTCTATTTCGTTCATCCATAGTTGC
CTGACTCCCCGTCGTGTAGATAACTACGATACGGGAGGGCTTACCATCTGGCCCCAGTGCTGCAATGATA
CCGCGAGACCCACGCTCACCGGCTCCAGATTTATCAGCAATAAACCAGCCAGCCGGAAGGGCCGAGCGCA
GAAGTGGTCCTGCAACTTTATCCGCCTCCATCCAGTCTATTAATTGTTGCCGGGAAGCTAGAGTAAGTAG
TTCGCCAGTTAATAGTTTGCGCAACGTTGTTGCCATTGCTACAGGCATCGTGGTGTCACGCTCGTCGTTT
GGTATGGCTTCATTCAGCTCCGGTTCCCAACGATCAAGGCGAGTTACATGATCCCCCATGTTGTGCAAAA
AAGCGGTTAGCTCCTTCGGTCCTCCGATCGTTGTCAGAAGTAAGTTGGCCGCAGTGTTATCACTCATGGT
TATGGCAGCACTGCATAATTCTCTTACTGTCATGCCATCCGTAAGATGCTTTTCTGTGACTGGTGAGTAC
TCAACCAAGTCATTCTGAGAATAGTGTATGCGGCGACCGAGTTGCTCTTGCCCGGCGTCAATACGGGATA
ATACCGCGCCACATAGCAGAACTTTAAAAGTGCTCATCATTGGAAAACGTTCTTCGGGGCGAAAACTCTC
AAGGATCTTACCGCTGTTGAGATCCAGTTCGATGTAACCCACTCGTGCACCCAACTGATCTTCAGCATCT
TTTACTTTCACCAGCGTTTCTGGGTGAGCAAAAACAGGAAGGCAAAATGCCGCAAAAAAGGGAATAAGGG
CGACACGGAAATGTTGAATACTCATACTCTTCCTTTTTCAATATTATTGAAGCATTTATCAGGGTTATTG
TCTCATGAGCGGATACATATTTGAATGTATTTAGAAAAATAAACAAATAGGGGTTCCGCGCACATTTCCC
CGAAAAGTGCCACCTGAC
Features (pLannotate 1.2.2; 23 found; start..end, strand, type, name):
     31..83      -  misc_feature   bom (fragment): basis of mobility region from pBR322
    238..617     +  enhancer       CMV enhancer: human cytomegalovirus immediate early enhancer
    618..817     +  promoter       CMV promoter: human cytomegalovirus (CMV) immediate early promoter
    835..1015    +  LTR            5' LTR (truncated): truncated 5' long terminal repeat (LTR) from HIV-1
   1062..1187    +  misc_feature   HIV-1 Ψ: packaging signal of human immunodeficiency virus type 1
   1171..1509    +  CDS            HIV-1 gag (fragment): gag protein from human immunodeficiency virus 1; gag
   1684..1917    +  misc_feature   RRE: The Rev response element (RRE) of HIV-1 allows for Rev-dependent mRNA export from the nucleus to the cytoplasm.
   2294..2394    +  CDS            Rev (fragment): human immunodeficiency virus 1 (HIV-1) Rev protein; rev; enhances nuclear export of unspliced and incompletely spliced viral mRNAs
   2444..2561    +  misc_feature   cPPT/CTS: central polypurine tract and central termination sequence of HIV-1
   2624..3802    +  promoter       EF-1α promoter: strong constitutive promoter for human elongation factor EF-1α
   3846..3867    +  protein_bind   CAP binding site: CAP binding activates transcription in the presence of cAMP. E. coli catabolite activator protein
   3882..3912    +  promoter       lac promoter: promoter for the E. coli lac operon
   3920..3936    +  protein_bind   lac operator: The lac repressor binds to the lac operator to inhibit transcription in E. coli. This inhibition can be relieved by adding lactose or isopropyl-β-D-thiogalactopyranoside (IPTG). lac repressor encoded by lacI
   3973..4029    -  misc_feature   MCS: pUC18/19 multiple cloning site
   4026..4183    +  CDS            lacZα (fragment): LacZα fragment of β-galactosidase; lacZ fragment
   4189..4283    -  misc_feature   bom (fragment): basis of mobility region from pBR322
   4312..4715    +  misc_feature   WPRE: woodchuck hepatitis virus posttranscriptional regulatory element
   4722..4925    +  CDS            X (fragment): X_WHV1 - Experimental evidence at protein level: Swiss-Prot protein existence level 1. Multifunctional protein that plays a role in silencing host antiviral defenses and promoting viral transcription. Does not seem to be essential for HBV infection. May be directly involved in development of cirrhosis and liver cancer (hepatocellular carcinoma). Most of cytosolic activities involve modulation of cytosolic calcium. The effect on apoptosis is controversial depending on the cell types in which the studies have been conducted. May induce apoptosis by localizing in mitochondria and causing loss of
   4937..5437    +  CDS            nef (fragment): NEF_HV1LA - Experimental evidence at protein level: Swiss-Prot protein existence level 1. Extracellular Nef protein targets CD4(+) T-lymphocytes for apoptosis by interacting with CXCR4 surface receptors. From Human immunodeficiency virus type 1 group M subtype B (isolate Lai) (HIV-1).
   5444..5624    +  LTR            5' LTR (truncated): truncated 5' long terminal repeat (LTR) from HIV-1
   5686..6274    -  rep_origin     ori: high-copy-number ColE1/pMB1/pBR322/pUC origin of replication
   6445..7305    -  CDS            AmpR: β-lactamase; bla; confers resistance to ampicillin, carbenicillin, and related antibiotics
   7306..7410    -  promoter       AmpR promoter: bla
