[The description below was written by a language model from this plasmid's Addgene catalogue record and pLannotate feature annotations shown in this document.]
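Description:
pHIV-SapI-LacZ is an empty lentiviral transfer vector of 7,438 nt built on the pHIV backbone. It is designed to receive complete T-cell receptor libraries moved out of a pGGA assembly backbone. It is propagated in E. coli through a high-copy ColE1/pUC-type origin with ampicillin selection from the bla gene and its promoter.

The viral portion has a chimeric 5' end in which the CMV immediate-early enhancer and promoter drive a truncated HIV-1 5' LTR, so genomic RNA can be produced in packaging cells without Tat. This is followed by the Ψ packaging signal with a gag fragment, the Rev response element for nuclear export of unspliced RNA, and the cPPT/CTS, which aids nuclear import of the proviral DNA. A second truncated LTR annotation, preceded by a nef-derived fragment, marks the 3' end of the transfer cassette.

Internally, the strong constitutive human EF-1α promoter sits upstream of a bacterial placeholder cassette. This cassette consists of a CAP binding site, lac promoter and operator, a pUC-type multiple cloning site and a lacZα fragment. Downstream lies a WPRE, whose adjacent woodchuck hepatitis X-fragment annotation is part of that element and which enhances transcript expression.

The name suggests that SapI type IIS sites flank the lacZα stuffer, although these sites are not annotated in the feature table. Replacing the stuffer with a TCR insert would put it under EF-1α control and should allow blue/white discrimination of recombinant colonies. No mammalian selection marker or reporter is annotated. The associated work concerns scalable TCR synthesis and antigen reactivity screening.
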