Addgene plasmid #237996: pHIV-SapI-LacZ
Purpose: (Empty Backbone) Expression plasmid for transfer of complete TCR library from pGGA backbone
Depositing lab: Michael Birnbaum. Depositing organization: Massachusetts Institute of Technology. Publication: Scalable TCR synthesis and screening enable antigen reactivity mapping in vitiligo. Gaglione SA, Mukkamala RS, Krishna C, Smith BE, Wadsworth MH 2nd, Jelinsky SA, Perez CR, Schmidt-Hong L, Katz EL, Gellatly KJ, Ali LR, Shen J, Holec PV, Zhao QH, Chan AO, Xu EJK, Kravarik KM, Guzova JA, Dobson CS, Singh H, Garber M, Dougan M, Dougan SK, Harris JE, Winkler A, Birnbaum ME. Immunity. 2026 Feb 10;59(2):477-493.e9. doi: 10.1016/j.immuni.2026.01.001. Epub 2026 Jan 28. PubMed 41610844.
Backbone
  Vector backbone: pHIV
  Vector type: Lentiviral
Growth in bacteria
  Bacterial resistance: Ampicillin, 100 μg/mL
  Growth temperature: 37°C
  Growth strain: NEB Stable
  Copy number: High Copy
Gene/Insert
  Gene/Insert name: None
Terms and licenses: Academic/Nonprofit Terms; Industry Terms: Not Available to Industry
Depositor comments: Please visit https://doi.org/10.1101/2025.04.24.649726 for bioRxiv preprint.
How to cite: pHIV-SapI-LacZ was a gift from Michael Birnbaum (Addgene plasmid # 237996 ; http://n2t.net/addgene:237996 ; RRID:Addgene_237996)
